>Addgene plasmid #54382 | LIIIalpha F A-B | depositor full sequence | sequence record 84602 | Full Sequence
CAAAATCCCTTAACGTGAGTTACGCGTCGTTCCACTGAGCGTCAGACCCCTGCCATTTTTGGGGTGAGGC
CGTTCGCGGCCGAGGGGCGCAGCCCCTGGGGGGATGGGAGCTCGGTGCCTTGATGTGGGCGCCGGCGGTC
GAGTGGCGACGGCGCGGCTTGTCCGCGCCCTGGTAGATTGCCTGGCCGTAGGCCAGCCATTTTTGAGCGG
CCAGCGGCCGCGATAGGCCGACGCGAAGCGGCGGGGCGTAGGGAGCGCAGCGACCGAAGGGTAGGCGCTT
TTTGCAGCTCTTCGGCTGTGCGCTGGCCAGACAGTTATGCACAGGCCAGGCGGGTTTTAAGAGTTTTAAT
AAGTTTTAAAGAGTTTTAGGCGGAAAAATCGCCTTTTTTCTCTTTTATATCAGTCACTTACATGTGTGAC
CGGTTCCCAATGTACGGCTTTGGGTTCCCAATGTACGGGTTCCGGTTCCCAATGTACGGCTTTGGGTTCC
CAATGTACGTGCTATCCACAGGAAAGAAGCTTTTTCGACCTTTTTCCCCTGCTAGGGCAATTTGCCCTAG
CATCTGCTCCGTACATTAGGAACCGGCGGATGCTTCGCCCTCGATCAGGTTGCGGTAGCGCATGACTAGG
ATCGGGCCAGCCTGCCCCGCCTCCTCCTTCAAATCGTACTCCGGCAGGTCATTTGACCCGATCAGCTTGC
GCACGGTGAAACAGAACTTCTTGAACTCTCCGGCGCTGCCACTGCGTTCGTAGATCGTCTTGAACAACCA
TCTGGCTTCTGCCTTGCCTGCGGCGCGGCGTGCCAGGCGGTAGAGAAAACGGCCGATGCCGGGATCGATC
AAAAAGTAATCGGGGTGAACCGTCAGCACGTCCGGGTTCTTGCCTTCTGTGATCTCGCGGTACATCCAAT
CAGCTAGCTCGATCTCGATGTACTCCGGCCGCCCGGTTTCGCTCTTTACGATCTTGTAGCGGCTAATCAA
GGCTTCACCCTCGGATACCGTCACCAGGCGGCCGTTCTTGGCCTTCTTCGTACGCTGCATGGCAACGTGC
GTGGTGTTTAACCGAATGCAGGTTTCTACCAGGTCGTCTTTCTGCTTTCCGCCATCGGCTCGCCGGCAGA
ACTTGAGTACGTCCGCAACGTGTGGACGGAACACGCGGCCGGGCTTGTCTCCCTTCCCTTCCCGGTATCG
GTTCATGGATTCGGTTAGATGGGAAACCGCCATCAGTACCAGGTCGTAATCCCACACACTGGCCATGCCG
GCCGGCCCTGCGGAAACCTCTACGTGCCCGTCTGGAAGCTCGTAGCGGATCACCTCGCCAGCTCGTCGGT
CACGCTTCGACAGACGGAAAACGGCCACGTCCATGATGCTGCGACTATCGCGGGTGCCCACGTCATAGAG
CATCGGAACGAAAAAATCTGGTTGCTCGTCGCCCTTGGGCGGCTTCCTAATCGACGACGCACCGGCTGCC
GGCGGTTGCCGGGATTCTTTGCGGATTCGATCAGCGGCCGCTTGCCACGATTCACCGGGGCGTGCTTCTG
CCTCGATGCGTTGCCGCTGGGCGGCCTGCGCGGCCTTCAACTTCTCCACCAGGTCATCACCCAGCGCCGC
GCCGATTTGTACCGGGCCGGATGGTTTGCGACCGCTCACGCCGATTCCTCGGGCTTGGGGGTTCCAGTGC
CATTGCAGGGCCGGCAGACAACCCAGCCGCTTACGCCTGGCCAACCGCCCGTTCCTCCACACATGGGGCA
TTCCACGGCGTCGGTGCCTGGTTGTTCTTGATTTTCCATGCCGCCTCCTTTAGCCGCTAAAATTCATCTA
CTCATTTATTCATTTGCTCATTTACTCTGGTAGCTGCGCGATGTATTCAGATAGCAGCTCGGTAATGGTC
TTGCCTTGGCGTACCGCGTACATCTTCAGCTTGGTGTGATCCTCCGCCGGCAACTGAAAGTTGACCCGCT
TCATGGCTGGCGTGTCTGCCAGGCTGGCCAACGTTGCAGCCTTGCTGCTGCGTGCGCTCGGACGGCCGGC
ACTTAGCGTGTTTGTGCTTTTGCTCATTTTCTCTTTACCTCATTAACTCAAATGAGTTTTGATTTAATTT
CAGCGGCCAGCGCCTGGACCTCGCGGGCAGCGTCGCCCTCGGGTTCTGATTCAAGAACGGTTGTGCCGGC
GGCGGCAGTGCCTGGGTAGCTCACGCGCTGCGTGATACGGGACTCAAGAATGGGCAGCTCGTACCCGGCC
AGCGCCTCGGCAACCTCACCGCCGATGCGCGTGCCTTTGATCGCCCGCGACACGACAAAGGCCGCTTGTA
GCCTTCCATCCGTGACCTCAATGCGCTGCTTAACCAGCTCCACCAGGTCGGCGGTGGCCCATATGTCGTA
AGGGCTTGGCTGCACCGGAATCAGCACGAAGTCGGCTGCCTTGATCGCGGACACAGCCAAGTCCGCCGCC
TGGGGCGCTCCGTCGATCACTACGAAGTCGCGCCGGCCGATGGCCTTCACGTCGCGGTCAATCGTCGGGC
GGTCGATGCCGACAACGGTTAGCGGTTGATCTTCCCGCACGGCCGCCCAATCGCGGGCACTGCCCTGGGG
ATCGGAATCGACTAACAGAACATCGGCCCCGGCGAGTTGCAGGGCGCGGGCTAGATGGGTTGCGATGGTC
GTCTTGCCTGACCCGCCTTTCTGGTTAAGTACAGCGATAACCTTCATGCGTTCCCCTTGCGTATTTGTTT
ATTTACTCATCGCATCATATACGCAGCGACCGCATGACGCAAGCTGTTTTACTCAAATACACATCACCTT
TTTAGACGGCGGCGCTCGGTTTCTTCAGCGGCCAAGCTGGCCGGCCAGGCCGCCAGCTTGGCATCAGACA
AACCGGCCAGGATTTCATGCAGCCGCACGGCTGATGGGCTGCCTGTATCGAGTGGTGATTTTGTGCCGAG
CTGCCGGTCGGGGAGCTGTTGGCTGGCTGGTGGCAGGATATATTGTGGTGTAAACAAATTGACGCTTAGA
CAACTTAATAACACATTGCGGACGTTTTTAATGTACTGGGGTGGATTACGGGTCTCAGCGGTACGTTGTC
TTCAAAGCTGAACGAGAAACGTAAAATGATATAAATATCAATATATTAAATTAGATTTTGCATAAAAAAC
AGACTACATAATACTGTAAAACACAACATATCCAGTCACTATGGCGGCCCCTCGAGGGGCCGCATTAGGC
ACCCCAGGCTTTACACTTTATGCTTCCGGCTCGTATAATGTGTGGATTTTGAGTTAGGATCCGTCGAGAT
TTTCAGGAGCTAAGGAAGCTAAAATGGAGAAAAAAATCACTGGATATACCACCGTTGATATATCCCAATG
GCATCGTAAAGAACATTTTGAGGCATTTCAGTCAGTTGCTCAATGTACCTATAACCAGACCGTTCAGCTG
GATATTACGGCCTTTTTAAAGACCGTAAAGAAAAATAAGCACAAGTTTTATCCGGCCTTTATTCACATTC
TTGCCCGCCTGATGAATGCTCATCCGGAATTCCGTATGGCAATGAAAGACGGTGAGCTGGTGATATGGGA
TAGTGTTCACCCTTGTTACACCGTTTTCCATGAGCAAACTGAAACGTTTTCATCGCTCTGGAGTGAATAC
CACGACGATTTCCGGCAGTTTCTACACATATATTCGCAAGATGTGGCGTGTTACGGTGAAAACCTGGCCT
ATTTCCCTAAAGGGTTTATTGAGAATATGTTTTTCGTGTCAGCCAATCCCTGGGTGAGTTTCACCAGTTT
TGATTTAAACGTGGCCAATATGGACAACTTCTTCGCCCCCGTTTTCACCATGGGCAAATATTATACGCAA
GGCGACAAGGTGCTGATGCCGCTGGCGATTCAGGTTCATCATGCCGTTTGTGATGGCTTCCATGTCGGCA
GAATGCTTAATGAATTACAACAGTACTGCGATGAGTGGCAGGGCGGGGCGTAATCTAGAGGATCCGGCTT
ACTAAAAGCCAGATAACAGTATGCGTATTTGCGCGCTGATTTTTGCGGTATAAGAATATATACTGATATG
TATACCCGAAGTATGTCAAAAAGAGGTATGCTATGAAGCAGCGTATTACAGTGACAGTTGACAGCGACAG
CTATCAGTTGCTCAAGGCATATATGATGTCAATATCTCCGGTCTGGTAAGCACAACCATGCAGAATGAAG
CCCGTCGTCTGCGTGCCGAACGCTGGAAAGCGGAAAATCAGGAAGGGATGGCTGAGGTCGCCCGGTTTAT
TGAAATGAACGGCTCTTTTGCTGACGAGAACAGGGGCTGGTGAAATGCAGTTTAAGGTTTACACCTATAA
AAGAGAGAGCCGTTATCGTCTGTTTGTGGATGTACAGAGTGATATTATTGACACGCCCGGGCGACGGATG
GTGATCCCCCTGGCCAGTGCACGTCTGCTGTCAGATAAAGTCCCCCGTGAACTTTACCCGGTGGTGCATA
TCGGGGATGAAAGCTGGCGCATGATGACCACCGATATGGCCAGTGTGCCGGTTTCCGTTATCGGGGAAGA
AGTGGCTGATCTCAGCCACCGCGAAAATGACATCAAAAACGCCATTAACCTGATGTTCTGGGGAATATAA
ATGTCAGGCTCCCTTATACACAGCCAGTCTGCAGGTCGACGAAGACTTTCTGTCTGTGAGACCTCTGGTT
TAAACTATCAGTGTTTGACAGGATATATTGGCGGGTAAACCTAAGAGAAAAGAGCGTTTATTAGAATAAT
CGGATATTTAAAAGGGCGTGAAAAGGTTTATCCGTTCGTCCATTTGTATGTGCCAACCACAGGAACCGTA
AAAAGGCCGCGTTGCTGGCGTTTTTCCATAGGCTCCGCCCCCCTGACGAGCATCACAAAAATCGACGCTC
AAGTCAGAGGTGGCGAAACCCGACAGGACTATAAAGATACCAGGCGTTTCCCCCTGGAAGCTCCCTCGTG
CGCTCTCCTGTTCCGACCCTGCCGCTTACCGGATACCTGTCCGCCTTTCTCCCTTCGGGAAGCGTGGCGC
TTTCTCATAGCTCACGCTGTAGGTATCTCAGTTCGGTGTAGGTCGTTCGCTCCAAGCTGGGCTGTGTGCA
CGAACCCCCCGTTCAGCCCGACCGCTGCGCCTTATCCGGTAACTATCGTCTTGAGTCCAACCCGGTAAGA
CACGACTTATCGCCACTGGCAGCAGCCACTGGTAACAGGATTAGCAGAGCGAGGTATGTAGGCGGTGCTA
CAGAGTTCTTGAAGTGGTGGCCTAACTACGGCTACACTAGAAGGACAGTATTTGGTATCTGCGCTCTGCT
GAAGCCAGTTACCTTCGGAAAAAGAGTTGGTAGCTCTTGATCCGGCAAACAAACCACCGCTGGTAGCGGT
GGTTTTTTTGTTTGCAAGCAGCAGATTACGCGCAGAAAAAAAGGATCTCAAGAAGATCCTTTGATCTTTT
CTACGGGGTCTGACGCTCAGTGGAACGAAAACTCACGTTAAGGGATTTTGGTCATGAGATTATCAAAAAG
GATCTTCACCTAGATCATAAAATCATTATTTGCCATCCAGCTGATATCCCCTATAGTGAGTCGTATTACA
TGGTCATAGCTGTTTCCTGGCAGCTCTGGCCCGTGTCTCAAAATCTCTGATGTTACATTGCACAAGATAA
AAATATATCATCATGAACAATAAAACTGTCTGCTTACATAAACAGTAATACAAGGGGTGTTATGAGCCAT
ATTCAACGGGAAACGTCGAGGCCGCGATTAAATTCCAACATGGATGCTGATTTATATGGGTATAAATGGG
CTCGCGATAATGTCGGGCAATCAGGTGCGACAATCTATCGCTTGTATGGGAAGCCCGATGCGCCAGAGTT
GTTTCTGAAACATGGCAAAGGTAGCGTTGCCAATGATGTTACAGATGAGATGGTCAGACTAAACTGGCTG
ACGGAATTTATGCCTCTTCCGACCATCAAGCATTTTATCCGTACTCCTGATGATGCATGGTTACTCACCA
CTGCGATCCCCGGAAAAACAGCATTCCAGGTATTAGAAGAATATCCTGATTCAGGTGAAAATATTGTTGA
TGCGCTGGCAGTGTTCCTGCGCCGGTTGCATTCGATTCCTGTTTGTAATTGTCCTTTTAACAGCGATCGC
GTATTTCGTCTTGCTCAGGCGCAATCACGAATGAATAACGGTTTGGTTGATGCGAGTGATTTTGATGACG
AGCGTAATGGCTGGCCTGTTGAACAAGTCTGGAAAGAAATGCATAAACTTTTGCCATTCTCACCGGATTC
AGTCGTCACTCATGGTGATTTCTCACTTGATAACCTTATTTTTGACGAGGGGAAATTAATAGGTTGTATT
GATGTTGGACGAGTCGGAATCGCAGACCGATACCAGGATCTTGCCATCCTATGGAACTGCCTCGGTGAGT
TTTCTCCTTCATTACAGAAACGGCTTTTTCAAAAATATGGTATTGATAATCCTGATATGAATAAATTGCA
GTTTCATTTGATGCTCGATGAGTTTTTCTAATCAGAATTGGTTAATTGGTTGTAACACTGGCAGAGCATT
ACGCTGACTTGACGGGACGGCGCAAGCTCATGAC
Features (pLannotate 1.2.2; 15 found; start..end, strand, type, name):
     50..110     -  rep_origin     oriV (fragment): incP origin of replication
    316..510     -  rep_origin     pVS1 oriV: origin of replication for the Pseudomonas plasmid pVS1 (Heeb et al., 2000)
    576..1649    -  CDS            pVS1 RepA: replication protein from the Pseudomonas plasmid pVS1 (Heeb et al., 2000)
   2078..2707    -  CDS            pVS1 StaA: stability protein from the Pseudomonas plasmid pVS1 (Heeb et al., 2000)
   2971..2995    +  misc_feature   LB T-DNA repeat: left border repeat from nopaline C58 T-DNA
   3084..3193    +  protein_bind   attR1 (fragment): mutant version of attR; recombination site for the Gateway® LR reaction LR Clonase™
   3230..3260    +  promoter       lac UV5 promoter: E. coli lac promoter with an "up" mutation
   3284..3313    +  promoter       cat promoter (fragment): promoter of the E. coli cat gene encoding chloramphenicol acetyltransferase
   3314..3970    +  CDS            cat: CAT_ECOLX - Experimental evidence at protein level: Swiss-Prot protein existence level 1. This enzyme is an effector of chloramphenicol resistance in bacteria. From Escherichia coli. This protein is used as a marker in many commonly used cloning vectors, such as pACYC184.
   4152..4310    +  CDS            ccdA (fragment): CCDA_ECO57 - Also known as H, letA. Experimental evidence at protein level: Swiss-Prot protein existence level 1. Antitoxin component of a type II toxin-antitoxin (TA) system which inhibits the post-segregational killing (PSK) of plasmid-free cells, also referred to as a plasmid addiction system. Binds to and blocks the activity of CcdB; will also remove bound CcdB protein from the CcdB-GyrA complex by forming a CcdA-CcdB complex, a process termed rejuvenation. Functions as a transcriptional corepressor for the ccdAB operon, repression also requires CcdB (By similarity). From Escherichia coli
   4315..4620    +  CDS            ccdB: CcdB, a bacterial toxin that poisons DNA gyrase; ccdB; Plasmids containing the ccdB gene cannot be propagated in standard E. coli strains.
   4706..4730    +  misc_feature   RB T-DNA repeat: right border repeat from nopaline C58 T-DNA
   4853..5441    -  rep_origin     ori: high-copy-number ColE1/pMB1/pBR322/pUC origin of replication
   5580..5598    -  promoter       T7 promoter: promoter for bacteriophage T7 RNA polymerase
   5732..6541    +  CDS            KanR: aminoglycoside phosphotransferase; aph(3')-Ia; confers resistance to kanamycin in bacteria or G418 (Geneticin®) in eukaryotes
