[The description below was written by a language model from this plasmid's Addgene catalogue record and pLannotate feature annotations shown in this document.]
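Description:
LIIIalpha F A-B is an empty binary plant expression backbone built on the Xpre-K (pICH50505) vector and forming part of a modular plasmid assembly kit for multigene expression, gene silencing and silencing rescue in plants. The depositor describes it as a binary expression vector serving as a level III/level V (LIII/LV) backbone, meaning it acts as a recipient for higher-order assemblies rather than carrying a gene of its own; no insert is recorded. The 6.6 kb plasmid has two replication systems. A high-copy ColE1/pUC-type origin supports propagation in E. coli, and the pVS1 oriV, RepA replication protein and StaA stability protein are the parts commonly used for stable maintenance in Agrobacterium. A short incP oriV fragment is also annotated. Backbone selection relies on a kanamycin resistance gene, aph(3')-Ia, located outside the T-DNA, with a T7 promoter annotated nearby.

Between the nopaline-type left and right T-DNA border repeats, the vector holds only a counter-selectable placeholder cassette: a chloramphenicol acetyltransferase gene with its own promoter, a lac UV5 promoter, a ccdA fragment and an intact ccdB gene encoding the gyrase-poisoning toxin, preceded by a partial attR1 site. Because ccdB is lethal to standard E. coli, the empty vector is kept in the ccdB-tolerant strain DB3.1 under combined chloramphenicol and kanamycin selection. Replacing this cassette with assembled modules removes the toxin, so correct products can be recovered in ordinary strains. The feature table annotates no plant promoter, terminator or plant selectable marker within the borders, so these would presumably come from the inserted modules. The record does not state the cloning enzyme sites or the meaning of the "F A-B" designation.
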