Addgene plasmid #54382: LIIIalpha F A-B
Purpose: (Empty Backbone)
Depositing lab: Martin Parniske. Depositing organization: Ludwig-Maximilians-Universitaet Muenchen (LMU). Publication: A modular plasmid assembly kit for multigene expression, gene silencing and silencing rescue in plants. Binder A, Lambert J, Morbitzer R, Popp C, Ott T, Lahaye T, Parniske M. PLoS One. 2014 Feb 13;9(2):e88218. doi: 10.1371/journal.pone.0088218. eCollection 2014. PubMed 24551083.
Backbone
  Vector backbone: Xpre-K (pICH50505)
  Backbone manufacturer: Icon Genetics
  Vector type: plant expression
Growth in bacteria
  Bacterial resistance: Chloramphenicol and Kanamycin, 25 & 50 μg/mL
  Growth temperature: 37°C
  Growth strain: DB3.1
  Copy number: High Copy
Gene/Insert
  Gene/Insert name: None
Terms and licenses: Academic/Nonprofit Terms; Industry Terms: Not Available to Industry
Depositor comments: binary expression vector. LIII/LV backbone.
How to cite: LIIIalpha F A-B was a gift from Martin Parniske (Addgene plasmid # 54382 ; http://n2t.net/addgene:54382 ; RRID:Addgene_54382)
