>Addgene plasmid #54382 | LIIIalpha F A-B | addgene partial sequence | sequence record 87754 | RB-F1 5'-ggataaaccttttcacgccc-3'
ACTGATAGTTTAAACCAGAGGTCTCACAGACAGAAAGTCTTCGTCGACCTGCAGACTGGCTGTGTATAAG
GGAGCCTGACATTTATATTCCCCAGAACATCAGGTTAATGGCGTTTTTGATGTCATTTTCGCGGTGGCTG
AGATCAGCCACTTCTTCCCCGATAACGGAAACCGGCACACTGGCCATATCGGTGGTCATCATGCGCCAGC
TTTCATCCCCGATATGCACCACCGGGTAAAGTTCACGGGGGACTTTATCTGACAGCAGACGTGCACTGGC
CAGGGGGATCACCATCCGTCGCCCGGGCGTGTCAATAATATCACTCTGTACATCCACAAACAGACGATAA
CGGCTCTCTCTTTTATAGGTGTAAACCTTAAACTGCATTTCACCAGCCCCTGTTCTCGTCAGCAAAAGAG
CCGTTCATTTCAATAAACCGGGCGACCTCAGCCATCCCTTCCTGATTTTCCGCTTTCCAGCGTTCGGCAC
GCAGACGACGGGCTTCATTCTGCATGGTTGTGCTTACCAGACCGGAGATATTGACATCATATATGCCTTG
AGCAACTGATAGCTGTCGCTGTCAACTGTCACTGTAATAC
