>Addgene plasmid #54382 | LIIIalpha F A-B | addgene partial sequence | sequence record 90179 | LB-F1 5'-gtggtgtaaacaaattgacgc-3'
ACGTTGTCTTCAAAGCTGAACGAGAAACGTAAAATGATATAAATATCAATATATTAAATTAGATTTTGCA
TAAAAAACAGACTACATAATACTGTAAAACACAACATATCCAGTCACTATGGCGGCCCCTCGAGGGGCCG
CATTAGGCACCCCAGGCTTTACACTTTATGCTTCCGGCTCGTATAATGTGTGGATTTTGAGTTAGGATCC
GTCGAGATTTTCAGGAGCTAAGGAAGCTAAAATGGAGAAAAAAATCACTGGATATACCACCGTTGATATA
TCCCAATGGCATCGTAAAGAACATTTTGAGGCATTTCAGTCAGTTGCTCAATGTACCTATAACCAGACCG
TTCAGCTGGATATTACGGCCTTTTTAAAGACCGTAAAGAAAAATAAGCACAAGTTTTATCCGGCCTTTAT
TCACATTCTTGCCCGCCTGATGAATGCTCATCCGGAATTCCGTATGGCAATGAAAGACGGTGAGCTGGTG
ATATGGGATAGTGTTCACCCTTGTTACACCGTTTTCCATGAGCAAACTGAAACGTTTTCATCGCTCTGGA
GTGAATACCACGACGATTTCCGGCAGTTTCTACACATATATTCGCAAGATGTGGCGTGTTACGGTGAAAA
CCTGGCCTATTTCCCTAAAGGGTTTATTGAGAATATGTTTTTCGTGTCAGCCAATCCCTGGGTGAGTTTC
ACCAGTTTTGATTTAAACGTGGCC
